>Addgene plasmid #206092 | mEos Cav2.2 pMT2 | addgene full sequence | sequence record 415462 | Addgene NGS Result
GGGGGGGGGGGGGGGGGGGGGGGGGGGGGGGGGGGGGGGGGGGGGGGGGGGGGGGGGGGGGGGGGGGGGG
GGGGGGGGGGGGGGGGGGGGGGGGGGGGGGGGGGGGGACAGCTCAGGGCTGCGATTTCGCGCCAAACTTG
ACGGCAATCCTAGCGTGAAGGCTGGTAGGATTTTATCCCCGCTGCCATCATGGTTCGACCATTGAACTGC
ATCGTCGCCGTGTCCCAAAATATGGGGATTGGCAAGAACGGAGACCTACCCTGGCCTCCGCTCAGGAACG
AGTTCAAGTACTTCCAAAGAATGACCACAACCTCTTCAGTGGAAGGTAAACAGAATCTGGTGATTATGGG
TAGGAAAACCTGGTTCTCCATTCCTGAGAAGAATCGACCTTTAAAGGACAGAATTAATATAGTTCTCAGT
AGAGAACTCAAAGAACCACCACGAGGAGCTCATTTTCTTGCCAAAAGTTTGGATGATGCCTTAAGACTTA
TTGAACAACCGGAATTGGCAAGTAAAGTAGACATGGTTTGGATAGTCGGAGGCAGTTCTGTTTACCAGGA
AGCCATGAATCAACCAGGCCACCTCAGACTCTTTGTGACAAGGATCATGCAGGAATTTGAAAGTGACACG
TTTTTCCCAGAAATTGATTTGGGGAAATATAAACTTCTCCCAGAATACCCAGGCGTCCTCTCTGAGGTCC
AGGAGGAAAAAGGCATCAAGTATAAGTTTGAAGTCTACGAGAAGAAAGACTAACAGGAAGATGCTTTCAA
GTTCTCTGCTCCCCTCCTAAAGCTATGCATTTTTATAAGACCATGGGACTTTTGCTGGCTTTAGATCATA
ATCAGCCATACCACATTTGTAGAGGTTTTACTTGCTTTAAAAAACCTCCCACACCTCCCCCTGAACCTGA
AACATAAAATGAATGCAATTGTTGTTGTTAACTTGTTTATTGCAGCTTATAATGGTTACAAATAAAGCAA
TAGCATCACAAATTTCACAAATAAAGCATTTTTTTCACTGCATTCTAGTTGTGGTTTGTCCAAACTCATC
AATGTATCTTATCATGTCTGGATCCCCGGCCAACGGTCTGGTGACCCGGCTGCGAGAGCTCGGTGTACCT
GAGACGCGAGTAAGCCCTTGAGTCAAAGACGTAGTCGTTGCAAGTCCGCACCAGGTACTGATATCCCACC
AAAAAGTGCGGCGGCGGCTGGCGGTAGAGGGGCCAGCGTAGGGTGGCCGGGGCTCCGGGGGCGAGGTCTT
CCAACATAAGGCGATGATATCCGTAGATGTACCTGGACATCCAGGTGATGCCGGCGGCGGTGGTGGAGGC
GCGCGGAAAGTCGCGGACGCGGTTCCAGATGTTGCGCAGCGGCAAAAAGTGCTCCATGGTCGGGACGCTC
TGGCCGGTGAGGCGTGCGCAGTCGTTGACGCTCTAGACCGTGCAAAAGGAGAGCCTGTAAGCGGGCACTC
TTCCGTGGTCTGGTGGATAAATTCGCAAGGGTATCATGGCGGACGACCGGGGTTCGAACCCCGGATCCGG
CCGTCCGCCGTGATCCATGCGGTTACCGCCCGCGTGTCGAACCCAGGTGTGCGACGTCAGACAACGGGGG
AGCGCTCCTTTTGGCTTCCTTCCAGGCGCGGCGGCTGCTGCGCTAGCTTTTTTGGCGAGCTCGAATTAAT
TCTGCATTAATGAATCGGCCAACGCGCGGGGAGAGGCGGTTTGCGTATTGGGCGCTCTTCCGCTTCCTCG
CTCACTGACTCGCTGCGCTCGGTCGTTCGGCTGCGGCGAGCGGTATCAGCTCACTCAAAGGCGGTAATAC
GGTTATCCACAGAATCAGGGGATAACGCAGGAAAGAACATGTGAGCAAAAGGCCAGCAAAAGGCCAGGAA
CCGTAAAAAGGCCGCGTTGCTGGCGTTTTTCCATAGGCTCCGCCCCCCTGACGAGCATCACAAAAATCGA
CGCTCAAGTCAGAGGTGGCGAAACCCGACAGGACTATAAAGATACCAGGCGTTTCCCCCTGGAAGCTCCC
TCGTGCGCTCTCCTGTTCCGACCCTGCCGCTTACCGGATACCTGTCCGCCTTTCTCCCTTCGGGAAGCGT
GGCGCTTTCTCATAGCTCACGCTGTAGGTATCTCAGTTCGGTGTAGGTCGTTCGCTCCAAGCTGGGCTGT
GTGCACGAACCCCCCGTTCAGCCCGACCGCTGCGCCTTATCCGGTAACTATCGTCTTGAGTCCAACCCGG
TAAGACACGACTTATCGCCACTGGCAGCAGCCACTGGTAACAGGATTAGCAGAGCGAGGTATGTAGGCGG
TGCTACAGAGTTCTTGAAGTGGTGGCCTAACTACGGCTACACTAGAAGAACAGTATTTGGTATCTGCGCT
CTGCTGAAGCCAGTTACCTTCGGAAAAAGAGTTGGTAGCTCTTGATCCGGCAAACAAACCACCGCTGGTA
GCGGTGGTTTTTTTGTTTGCAAGCAGCAGATTACGCGCAGAAAAAAAGGATCTCAAGAAGATCCTTTGAT
CTTTTCTACGGGGTCTGACGCTCAGTGGAACGAAAACTCACGTTAAGGGATTTTGGTCATGAGATTATCA
AAAAGGATCTTCACCTAGATCCTTTTAAATTAAAAATGAAGTTTTAAATCAATCTAAAGTATATATGAGT
AAACTTGGTCTGACAGTTACCAATGCTTAATCAGTGAGGCACCTATCTCAGCGATCTGTCTATTTCGTTC
ATCCATAGTTGCCTGACTCCCCGTCGTGTAGATAACTACGATACGGGAGGGCTTACCATCTGGCCCCAGT
GCTGCAATGATACCGCGAGACCCACGCTCACCGGCTCCAGATTTATCAGCAATAAACCAGCCAGCCGGAA
GGGCCGAGCGCAGAAGTGGTCCTGCAACTTTATCCGCCTCCATCCAGTCTATTAATTGTTGCCGGGAAGC
TAGAGTAAGTAGTTCGCCAGTTAATAGTTTGCGCAACGTTGTTGCCATTGCTACAGGCATCGTGGTGTCA
CGCTCGTCGTTTGGTATGGCTTCATTCAGCTCCGGTTCCCAACGATCAAGGCGAGTTACATGATCCCCCA
TGTTGTGCAAAAAAGCGGTTAGCTCCTTCGGTCCTCCGATCGTTGTCAGAAGTAAGTTGGCCGCAGTGTT
ATCACTCATGGTTATGGCAGCACTGCATAATTCTCTTACTGTCATGCCATCCGTAAGATGCTTTTCTGTG
ACTGGTGAGTACTCAACCAAGTCATTCTGAGAATAGTGTATGCGGCGACCGAGTTGCTCTTGCCCGGCGT
CAATACGGGATAATACCGCGCCACATAGCAGAACTTTAAAAGTGCTCATCATTGGAAAACGTTCTTCGGG
GCGAAAACTCTCAAGGATCTTACCGCTGTTGAGATCCAGTTCGATGTAACCCACTCGTGCACCCAACTGA
TCTTCAGCATCTTTTACTTTCACCAGCGTTTCTGGGTGAGCAAAAACAGGAAGGCAAAATGCCGCAAAAA
AGGGAATAAGGGCGACACGGAAATGTTGAATACTCATACTCTTCCTTTTTCAATATTATTGAAGCATTTA
TCAGGGTTATTGTCTCATGAGCGGATACATATTTGAATGTATTTAGAAAAATAAACAAATAGGGGTTCCG
CGCACATTTCCCCGAAAAGTGCCACCTGACGTCTAAGAAACCATTATTATCATGACATTAACCTATAAAA
ATAGGCGTATCACGAGGCCCTTTCGTCTCGCGCGTTTCGGTGATGACGGTGAAAACCTCTGACACATGCA
GCTCCCGGAGACGGTCACAGCTTGTCTGTAAGCGGATGCCGGGAGCAGACAAGCCCGTCAGGGCGCGTCA
GCGGGTGTTGGCGGGTGTCGGGGCTGGCTTAACTATGCGGCATCAGAGCAGATTGTACTGAGAGTGCACC
ATATGCGGTGTGAAATACCGCACAGATGCGTAAGGAGAAAATACCGCATCAGGCGCCATTCGCCATTCAG
GCTGCGCAACTGTTGGGAAGGGCGATCGGTGCGGGCCTCTTCGCTATTACGCCAGCTGGCGAAAGGGGGA
TGTGCTGCAAGGCGATTAAGTTGGGTAACGCCAGGGTTTTCCCAGTCACGACGTTGTAAAACGACGGCCA
GTGCCAAGCTTTTTGCAAAAGCCTAGGCCTCCAAAAAAGCCTCCTCACTACTTCTGGAATAGCTCAGAGG
CCGAGGCGGCCTCGGCCTCTGCATAAATAAAAAAAATTAGTCAGCCATGGGGCGGAGAATGGGCGGAACT
GGGCGGAGTTAGGGGCGGGATGGGCGGAGTTAGGGGCGGGACTATGGTTGCTGACTAATTGAGATGCATG
CTTTGCATACTTCTGCCTGCTGGGGAGCCTGGGGACTTTCCACACCTGGTTGCTGACTAATTGAGATGCA
TGCTTTGCATACTTCTGCCTGCTGGGGAGCCTGGGGACTTTCCACACCCTAACTGACACACATTCCACAG
GATCCGGTCGCGCGAATTTCGAGCGGTGTTCCGCGGTCCTCCTCGTATAGAAACTCGGACCACTCTGAGA
CGAAGGCTCGCGTCCAGGCCAGCACGAAGGAGGCTAAGTGGGAGGGGTAGCGGTCGTTGTCCACTAGGGG
GTCCACTCGCTCCAGGGTGTGAAGACACATGTCGCCCTCTTCGGCATCAAGGAAGGTGATTGGTTTATAG
GTGTAGGCCACGTGACCGGGTGTTCCTGAAGGGGGGCTATAAAAGGGGGTGGGGGCGCGTTCGTCCTCAC
TCTCTTCCGCATCGCTGTCTGCGAGGGCCAGCTGTTGGGCTCGCGGTTGAGGACAAACTCTTCGCGGTCT
TTCCAGTACTCTTGGATCGGAAACCCGTCGGCCTCCGAACGGTACTCCGCCACCGAGGGACCTGAGCGAG
TCCGCATCGACCGGATCGGAAAACCTCTCGACTGTTGGGGTGAGTACTCCCTCTCAAAAGCGGGCATGAC
TTCTGCGCTAAGATTGTCAGTTTCCAAAAACGAGGAGGATTTGATATTCACCTGGCCCGCGGTGATGCCT
TTGAGGGTGGCCGCGTCCATCTGGTCAGAAAAGACAATCTTTTTGTTGTCAAGCTTGAGGTGTGGCAGGC
TTGAGATCTGGCCATACACTTGAGTGACAATGACATCCACTTTGCCTTTCTCTCCACAGGTGTCCACTCC
CAGGTCCAACTGCAGGCGAGCCTGAATTCGGATCCATGAGTGCGATTAAGCCAGACATGAAGATCAAACT
CCGTATGGAAGGCAACGTAAACGGGCACCACTTTGTGATCGACGGAGATGGTACAGGCAAGCCTTTTGAG
GGAAAACAGAGTATGGATCTTGAAGTCAAAGAGGGCGGACCTCTGCCTTTTGCCTTTGATATCCTGACCA
CTGCATTCCATTACGGCAACAGGGTATTCGCCAAATATCCAGACAACATACAAGACTATTTTAAGCAGTC
GTTTCCTAAGGGGTATTCGTGGGAACGAAGCTTGACTTTCGAAGACGGGGGCATTTGCATTGCCAGAAAC
GACATAACAATGGAAGGGGACACTTTCTATAATAAAGTTCGATTTTATGGTACCAACTTTCCCGCCAATG
GTCCAGTTATGCAGAAGAAGACGCTGAAATGGGAGCCCTCCACTGAGAAAATGTATGTGCGTGATGGAGT
GCTGACGGGTGATATTCATATGGCTTTGTTGCTTGAAGGAAATGCCCATTACCGATGTGACTTCAGAACT
ACTTACAAAGCTAAGGAGAAGGGTGTCAAGTTACCAGGCTACCACTTTGTGGACCACTGCATTGAGATTT
TAAGCCATGACAAAGATTACAACAAGGTTAAGCTGTATGAGCATGCTGTTGCTCATTCTGGATTGCCTGA
CAATGCCAGACGAGTCCGCTTCGGGGACGAGCTGGGCGGCCGCTATGGGGGCGCGGGCGGCGCGGAGCGG
GCCCGGGGCGGCGGGGCCGGCGGGGCTGGCGGCCCGGGCCCCGGGGGGCTGCCGCCGGGCCAGCGGGTCC
TCTACAAACAGTCGATCGCGCAGCGCGCGCGGACCATGGCGCTGTACAACCCCATCCCGGTCAAGCAGAA
CTGCTTCACCGTCAACCGCTCGCTCTTCGTCTTCAGCGAGGACAACGTCGTCCGCAAATACGCCAAGCGC
ATCACCGAGTGGCCTCCGTTCGAGTACATGATCCTGGCCACCATCATCGCCAACTGCATCGTGCTGGCCC
TGGAGCAGCACCTCCCTGACGGGGACAAGACGCCTATGTCCGAGCGCCTGGATGACACCGAGCCCTACTT
CATTGGGATCTTCTGCTTCGAGGCGGGGATCAAGATCCTGGCCCTGGGCTTTGTTCTGCACAAGGGCTCC
TATCTGCGGAACGGCTGGAACGTCATGGACTTCGTGGTAGTCCTCACGGGGATTCTTGCCACAGCCGGAA
CCGACTTCGACCTGCGAACGCTGAGGGCTGTGCGTGTGCTAAGGCCCCTGAAGCTGGTGTCTGGGATTCC
GAGCTTGCAGGTGGTGCTCAAGTCCATCATGAAGGCCATGGTCCCGCTGCTGCAGATCGGGCTGCTGCTC
TTCTTCGCCATCCTCATGTTTGCCATCATCGGCCTCGAGTTCTACATGGGCAAGTTCCACAAGGCCTGCT
TCCCCAACAGCACAGACCCAGATCCCGTGGGTGACTTCCCCTGTGGCAAGGAGGCCCCGGCCCGGCTCTG
TGAGGGAGACACGGAGTGCCGGGAGTACTGGGCCGGACCCAACTTTGGTATCACCAACTTTGACAACATC
CTGTTTGCCATCTTGACCGTGTTCCAGTGCATCACCATGGAGGGCTGGACTGACATCCTCTACAATACAA
ACGATGCAGCCGGCAACACGTGGAACTGGCTCTACTTCATCCCTCTCATCATCATCGGCTCCTTCTTCAT
GCTCAACCTGGTGCTGGGTGTGCTCTCAGGAGAGTTTGCTAAGGAGCGCGAGAGAGTGGAGAACCGCCGC
GCCTTCCTGAAGCTCCGGCGGCAGCAGCAGATTGAGCGGGAGCTCAACGGGTACCTGGAGTGGATCTTCA
AGGCTGAGGAAGTCATGCTGGCTGAGGAGGACAGGAACGCAGAGGAGAAGTCCCCTCTGGATGCAGTGTT
GAAGAGAGCAGCTGCCAAGAAGAGCAGAAGCGACCTGATCCAGGCCGAGGAGGGGGAGGGCCGGCTCACA
GGCCTCTGTGCTCCCGGTTCCCCGTTCGCCCGTGCCAGCCTGAAAAGCGGGAAGACGGAGAGCTCGTCGT
ACTTCCGGAGGAAGGAGAAGATGTTCCGCTTCTTCATCCGGCGCATGGTGAAGGCACAGAGCTTCTACTG
GACGGTGCTGTGTGTGGTGGCACTGAACACACTGTGCGTGGCCATGGTGCACTACAACCAGCCGCAGCGG
CTCACCACGGCATTGTACTTTGCAGAGTTTGTTTTCCTGGGTCTCTTCCTCACAGAGATGTCCCTGAAGA
TGTATGGCCTGGGGCCCAGGAGCTACTTCCGGTCCTCCTTCAACTGTTTTGACTTTGGGGTCATCGTGGG
CAGTATCTTTGAAGTGGTCTGGGCTGCTGTCAAGCCAGGGACCTCCTTCGGGATCAGTGTTCTGCGGGCT
CTGCGCTTACTGAGAATCTTCAAGGTCACCAAATACTGGAACTCCCTACGGAACCTGGTGGTGTCTCTGC
TCAACTCCATGAAGTCCATCATCAGCCTCCTCTTCCTGCTCTTCCTGTTCATTGTTGTCTTTGCTCTGCT
GGGGATGCAGCTGTTTGGAGGCCAGTTCAACTTTAAAGACGAGACCCCAACGACCAACTTTGACACCTTC
CCTGCTGCTATCCTCACCGTCTTCCAGATCCTGACCGGAGAGGACTGGAATGCGGTCATGTACCACGGGA
TCGAGTCGCAAGGTGGCGTCAGCAGAGGAATGTTCTCCTCCTTCTACTTCATTGTCCTCACTCTGTTTGG
GAACTACACCCTGCTGAATGTCTTCCTGGCCATTGCTGTGGACAACCTTGCCAATGCTCAGGAGCTGACC
AAGGATGAAGAGGAGATGGAAGAAGCAGCCAATCAGAAACTCGCCTTGCAGAAGGCCAAGGAAGTGGCTG
AAGTCAGCCCCATGTCTGCTGCGAACATCTCCATTGCCGCCAGGCAGCAGAACTCGGCCAAAGCGCGCTC
GGTGTGGGAGCAGCGAGCCAGCCAGCTGCGGCTGCAGAACCTGAGGGCCAGCTGCGAGGCGCTGTACAGC
GAGATGGACCCCGAGGAGAGGCTGCGCTACGCCACCGCGCGCCACCTGCGGCCCGACGTGAAGACGCACC
TGGACCGGCCGCTGGTGGTTGAGCCCGGCCGCGACGCTCCGCGGGGCCCCCCGGGGGGGAAGTCCCGGCC
GGATGGCTCGGAGGCCCCCGAGGGTGCGGATCCCCCGCGCAGGCATCACCGGCACCGAGACAAGGACAAG
GCTCCCGCCACGGTCCCCTCGGCGGGGGAACAGGACAGAGCCGAAGCTCTGAGGGCAGAGGGCGGGGAGC
TGGGGCCCCGCGAGGAGCGGGGGCGGCCACGCCGCAGCCGCAGCAAGGAGGCCCCGGGCGCCCCGGAGGT
GCGCAGCGATCGCGGCCGTGGCCCGTGTCCTGAAGGTGGTCGGCGCCACCACCGGCGCGGGTCACCGGAG
GAGGCAGCTGAGAGGGAGCCCCGCCGCCACCGCGCGCACCGGCACGGGCCCGACCCGGGCAAGGAGGGCC
CAGCGTCCGGGACCAGGGGCGAGCGGCGCGCACGACACCGCACGGGCCCCCGGGCGTGCCCCCGGGAGGC
TGAGAGCAGCGAGGAGCCTGCGCGGCGGCACCGGGCTCGGCACAAGGCGCCGCCCACCCAGGAGACCGCG
GAGAAGGACAAGGAGGCTGCCGAGAAGGGGGGCGAGGCCACGGAGGCCGAGAAGGACAAGGAGGCTCGGA
ACCACCAGCCCAAGGAGCTGCCCTGTGACCTGGAGGCCATCGGCATGCTGGGAGTGGGCGCTGTGCATAC
GCTGCCCAGCACCTGTCTGCAGAAGGTGGAGGAGCAGCCAGAGGATGCGGACAACCAGCGGAACGTCACC
CGCATGGGTAGTCAGCCCCCGGACACCAGCACCACTGTGCACATTCCTGTGACGCTGACCGGCCCCCCCG
GGGAGACCACGGTAGTGCCCAGTGGAAACGTGGACCTGGAAAGTCAAGCAGAGGGGAAGAAGGAGGTGGA
AACCAGCGATGTGATGAGGAGCGGCCCTCGGCCCATTGTCCCGTACAGTTCCATGTTCTGTTTAAGCCCA
ACCAACCTGCTGCGCCGCTGCTGCCACTACATTGTGACCATGCGATACTTCGAGATGGTCATCCTCGTGG
TCATCGCCCTGAGCAGCATCGCCCTGGCTGCCGAGGACCCCGTGAGAACAGACTCTCCCAGGAATAATGC
TCTGAAGTACATGGACTACATCTTCACAGGCGTCTTCACCTTCGAGATGGTGATAAAGATGATCGATTTG
GGACTGCTGCTACACCCTGGAGCCTATTTCCGGGATCTGTGGAACATTCTGGACTTCATTGTGGTCAGTG
GGGCCCTGGTGGCATTTGCTTTCTCAGGATCCAAAGGGAAAGACATCAGCACCATCAAATCCCTGAGAGT
CCTGCGTGTGCTGCGGCCACTCAAGACCATCAAGCGGCTGCCCAAGCTCAAGGCCGTGTTTGACTGTGTG
GTGAACTCACTGAAAAACGTCCTCAACATCCTGATCGTCTACATGCTCTTCATGTTCATCTTTGCCGTCA
TTGCCGTGCAGCTCTTCAAAGGGAAGTTCTTCTACTGCACGGACGAATCCAAGGAGCTGGAGCGTGACTG
CAGGGGTCAGTATTTGGATTATGAGAAGGAGGAAGTGGAAGCTCAACCGAGGCAGTGGAAGAAATATGAC
TTCCACTATGACAACGTGCTCTGGGCTCTGCTAACGCTCTTCACGGTGTCCACAGGGGAAGGGTGGCCCA
TGGTGCTGAAACACTCTGTGGATGCCACCTACGAGGAGCAGGGCCCGAGCCCCGGGTACCGCATGGAGCT
CTCCATCTTCTACGTGGTCTACTTTGTGGTCTTTCCCTTCTTCTTTGTCAACATCTTCGTGGCCTTGATC
ATCATCACCTTCCAGGAGCAGGGGGACAAGGTGATGTCCGAGTGCAGCCTGGAGAAGAACGAGAGGGCTT
GCATCGACTTTGCCATCAGCGCCAGACCCCTGACGCGGTACATGCCCCAGAACAAGCAGTCGTTCCAGTA
TAAGACGTGGACGTTCGTGGTGTCCCCACCTTTTGAGTACTTCATCATGGCTATGATCGCCCTCAACACT
GTGGTGCTGATGATGAAGTTCTACGATGCGCCGTACGAGTATGAGCTAATGCTGAAATGCCTGAACATCG
TGTTCACGTCCATGTTCTCCATGGAGTGTGTGCTGAAGATCATCGCCTTCGGGGTGCTGAACTATTTCAG
AGATGCCTGGAATGTCTTTGACTTTGTCACGGTGTTGGGAAGTATTACTGATATTTTGGTAACAGAGATT
GCGAACAACTTCATCAACCTCAGCTTCCTGCGCCTGTTCCGGGCCGCGCGGCTCATCAAGCTGCTGCGCC
AGGGCTACACCATCCGCATCCTGCTTTGGACCTTCGTGCAGTCCTTCAAGGCGCTGCCCTACGTGTGTCT
CCTCATCGCCATGCTCTTCTTCATCTACGCCATCATTGGCATGCAGGTTTTTGGGAACATCGCCCTGGAC
GATGACACCAGCATCAACAGGCACAATAACTTCCGGACGTTTCTGCAGGCCTTGATGTTGCTGTTCAGGA
GCGCCACGGGGGAGGCCTGGCACGAGATAATGCTGTCGTGCCTCAGCAGCCGGGCCTGCGACGAGCACTC
CAATGCCAGCGAGTGCGGCAGCGACTTTGCCTACTTTTACTTCGTCTCCTTCATCTTCCTCTGCTCCTTT
CTGATGTTGAACCTCTTTGTGGCTGTGATCATGGACAATTTTGAGTACCTTACACGGGACTCTTCCATCT
TAGGGCCTCACCACCTGGATGAGTTCATCCGGGTCTGGGCTGAATACGACCCGGCCGCGTGTGGGCGCAT
CAGTTACAGTGACATGTTTGAGATGCTGAAGCACATGTCCCCACCCCTGGGGCTGGGGAAGAAGTGCCCT
GCTCGAGTCGCGTACAAGCGCCTGGTCCGCATGAACATGCCCATCTCCAGTGAGGACATGACGGTGCACT
TCACATCCACGCTGATGGCTCTCATTCGGACAGCGCTGGACATCAAGCTGGCACCAGCTGGGACCAAGCA
GCACCAGTGCGACGCAGAGCTGAGGAAGGAGATTTCCTGTGTGTGGGCCAATCTGCCCCAGAAGACCCTG
GACTTACTGGTACCACCCCATAAGCCTGACGAGATGACGGTGGGCAAAGTCTATGCAGCTCTGATGATCT
TCGACTTCTACAAACAGAACAAAACCAGCAGAGACCAGACTCAGCAAGCCCCCGGAGGCCTGTCCCAGCT
GGGCCCCGTGTCCCTGTTCCACCCGCTGAAGGCCACGCTGGAGCAGACTCAGCCGGCGCTGCGTGGAGCC
CGGGCTTTCCTGCGGCAGAAGAGTTCTGCCTCCCTGAGCAACGGCGGGGCCGTACAAACCCAGGAGAGCG
GCATCAAGGAATCGGTTTCTTGGGGCACTCAGAGGACCCAGGATGTGCTTTGCGAGGCCAGGGCACCCCT
GGAGCGGGGCCACTCAGCTGAGATCCCAGTCGGGCAGCCTGGGACACTGGCTGTAGATGTCCAGATGCAG
AACATGACTCTGAGTGGCCCTGACGCCGAGCCGCAGCCAGGGCTGGAGAGCCAGGGCCGAGCCGCCTCCA
TGCCCCGCCTGGCCGCAGAAACACAGCCCGCGCCTGACGCCAGCCCCATGAAGCGCTCCATCTCCACGCT
GGCCCCGCGCCCCCACACGGCCCGGCTCGGCAGCACCGCGCTGGACCGCCCAGCCCCCAGCCAGGCCCCG
CACCATCACCACCACCGCTGCCACCGCCGCAGGGACAGGAAGCAGCGGTCCCTGGAGAAGGGTCCCAGCC
TGTCTGCTGACACAGATGGGGCCCCCGACAGCACGGTGGGGCCAGGACTGCCCACGGGGGAGGGCCCCCC
CGGCTGCAGGCGGGAGCGGGAGCGCAGGCAGGAGCGGGGCCGGTCCCAGGAGCGGAGGCAGCCCTCGTCC
TCCTCCTCGGAGAAGCATCGCTTCTACTCCTGTGACCGCTTCGGGGGCCGCGAACCCCCACAGCCCAAGC
CCTCCCTCAGTAGTCACCCCACGTCGCCGACGGCCGGGCAGGAGCCGGGACCCCACCCGCAGGGGAGTGG
TTCGGTTCACGGGAGCCCCCTGCTGTCCACATCTGGTGCTAGCACCCCGGGCCGGGGGCGGAGGCAGCTC
CCCCAGACCCCCTTGACCCCCCGCCCCAGCGTCACCTACAAGACGGCCAACTCCTCGCCTGTCCACTTCG
CCGGGGCACCGAGCGGCCTCCCCGCCTTCTCCCCCGGCCGGCTCAGCCGGGGCCTCTCAGAACACAACGC
CCTGCTGCAGAGGGACCCGCTCAGCCGGCCCCTGGCGCCCGGCTCGCGCATCGGCTCCGACCCCTACCTG
GGGCAGCGGCTGGACAGCGAGGCGCCCGCCCGTGCCCTGCCCGAGGACGCGCCCGCCTTTGAGGAGACCG
CGGCCAGCAACTCGGGCCGCTCCTCCCGGACCTCGTACGTGTCCTCACTGACCTCGCAGCCCCCGCCGCT
GCGCCGCGTGCCCAACGGCTACCACTGCACTCTGGGGCTGGGCGGGGGCGGCCGGGCGCGGCGCGGCTGC
CACCACCCCGACCGCGACCGCCGGTGCTAGACTAGTTCTAGCAAGCTTCGACGAATTNC
Features (pLannotate 1.2.2; 19 found; start..end, strand, type, name):
      1..22      +  promoter       chicken β-actin promoter (fragment): No description available
     80..101     +  promoter       chicken β-actin promoter (fragment): No description available
    190..753     +  CDS            DHFR: mouse dihydrofolate reductase; Mus musculus Dhfr
    834..917     +  CDS            large T antigen (fragment): large T antigen from SV40 (simian virus 40)
    940..1074    +  polyA_signal   SV40 poly(A) signal: SV40 polyadenylation signal
   1082..1432    -  CDS            PTP (fragment): TERM_ADE02 - Experimental evidence at protein level: Swiss-Prot protein existence level 1. Protein covalently bound to the viral DNA that acts as a primer for viral genomic replication by DNA strand displacement. Assembles on the viral origin of replication in an initiation complex with viral polymerase, DBP, host NFIA and host POU2F1/OCT1. During initiation, the polymerase covalently couples the first dCTP with Ser- 580 of pTP. The terminal protein stimulates the template activity over 20 fold compared to protein-free templates. Neo-synthesized viral genomes are linked to two preterminal prot
   1463..1619    +  ncRNA          VA: Accession: RF00102 - VA RNA
   1682..1735    -  CDS            lacI (fragment): lac repressor; lacI; The lac repressor binds to the lac operator to inhibit transcription in E. coli. This inhibition can be relieved by adding lactose or isopropyl-β-D-thiogalactopyranoside (IPTG).
   1918..2506    -  rep_origin     ori: high-copy-number ColE1/pMB1/pBR322/pUC origin of replication
   2677..3537    -  CDS            AmpR: β-lactamase; bla; confers resistance to ampicillin, carbenicillin, and related antibiotics
   3538..3642    -  promoter       AmpR promoter: bla
   3737..3772    +  CDS            rop (fragment): Rop protein, which maintains plasmids at low copy number; rop
   3874..3973    +  misc_feature   bom (fragment): basis of mobility region from pBR322
   3979..4133    -  CDS            lacZα (fragment): LacZα fragment of β-galactosidase; lacZ fragment
   4142..4471    -  promoter       SV40 promoter: SV40 enhancer and early promoter
   4492..4923    -  CDS            POL (fragment): DPOL_ADE05 - Experimental evidence at protein level: Swiss-Prot protein existence level 1. Eukaryotic-type DNA polymerase involved in viral genomic replication. DNA synthesis is protein primed, and acts in a strand displacement replication. Assembles in complex with viral pTP, DBP, host NFIA and host POU2F1/OCT1 on viral origin of replication. The polymerase covalently transfers dCMP onto pTP, thereby initiating complementary strand synthesis. From Human adenovirus C serotype 5 (HAdV-5) (Human adenovirus 5).
   4940..5169    +  intron         chimeric intron: chimera between introns from adenovirus and immunoglobulin heavy chain genes
   5216..5893    +  CDS            mEos2: mEos2 is a photoconvertible green/yellow fluorescent protein published in 2009, derived from Lobophyllia hemprichii. It has moderate acid sensitivity.
   5894..12907   +  CDS            CACNA1B: CAC1B_RABIT - Also known as CACH5, CACNL1A5. Experimental evidence at protein level: Swiss-Prot protein existence level 1. Voltage-sensitive calcium channels (VSCC) mediate the entry of calcium ions into excitable cells and are also involved in a variety of calcium-dependent processes, including muscle contraction, hormone or neurotransmitter release, gene expression, cell motility, cell division and cell death. The isoform alpha-1B gives rise to N-type calcium currents. N-type calcium channels belong to the 'high-voltage activated' (HVA) group and are specifically blocked by omega-conotoxin-
