[The description below was written by a language model from this plasmid's Addgene catalogue record and pLannotate feature annotations shown in this document.]
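Description:
mEos Cav2.2 pMT2 is a mammalian expression plasmid of about 12.9 kb, built on the pMT2 backbone, that drives production of the rabbit N-type voltage-gated calcium channel pore-forming subunit Cav2.2 (alpha1B, CACNA1B) fused at its N terminus to a photoconvertible fluorescent protein. It is propagated in E. coli through a high-copy ColE1/pUC-type origin and selected with ampicillin via the β-lactamase gene. Short annotated remnants of rop, bom, lacZα and lacI reflect the pBR322-lineage bacterial portion of the backbone.

The catalogue gives the promoter as the adenovirus major late promoter with tripartite leader plus SV40 elements. In the feature table this region appears as the SV40 enhancer/early promoter, an adenoviral segment that the annotation software labels as a polymerase coding fragment on the opposite strand (probably where the major late promoter and leader sequences lie), and a chimeric adenovirus/immunoglobulin intron. Directly downstream, the tag is annotated as mEos2 and runs without a gap into the roughly 7 kb CACNA1B coding sequence. After the insert come a mouse DHFR coding sequence, typical of pMT2 and positioned as a downstream cistron, an SV40 large T fragment and the SV40 polyadenylation signal. An adenovirus VA RNA gene is also present; VA RNA is generally included to enhance translation in transfected cells. The brief chicken β-actin promoter hits are very short and probably spurious matches.

The construct is intended for heterologous expression of tagged Cav2.2 in mammalian cells. The green-to-red photoconversion of mEos would suit it to imaging channel localisation or trafficking, though the record does not specify applications beyond expression. The depositor notes that the 5′ end of the Cav2.2 sequence is very GC rich.
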