Addgene plasmid #206092: mEos Cav2.2 pMT2
Purpose: expression of rabbit Cav2.2 calcium channel with a N-terminal mEos tag
Depositing lab: Annette Dolphin. Depositing organization: University College London.
Backbone
  Vector backbone: pMT2
  Backbone manufacturer: Genetics Institute Inc
  Backbone size w/o insert (bp): 5163
  Vector type: Mammalian Expression
Growth in bacteria
  Bacterial resistance: Ampicillin, 100 μg/mL
  Growth temperature: 37°C
  Growth strain: DH5alpha
  Copy number: High Copy
Gene/Insert
  Gene/Insert name: cacna1b (alt name: Cav2.2 alpha1B)
  Species: O. cuniculus (rabbit)
  Entrez Gene: CACNA1B
  Promoter: Ad MLP/TPL/SV40
  Tag / fusion protein: mEos (N terminal on insert)
  Cloning method: Restriction Enzyme; 5′ cloning site unknown (unknown if destroyed)
  Sequencing primers: 5′ AGCTTGAGGTGTGGCAGGCTT; 3′ GGTCGAACCATGATGGCAGC
Resource information
  A portion of this plasmid was derived from a plasmid made by: Yasuo Mori
Terms and licenses: Academic/Nonprofit Terms; Industry Terms: Not Available to Industry
Depositor comments: 5' end of Cav2.2 DNA is very GC rich
How to cite: mEos Cav2.2 pMT2 was a gift from Annette Dolphin (Addgene plasmid # 206092 ; http://n2t.net/addgene:206092 ; RRID:Addgene_206092)
